>Addgene plasmid #162752 | pMSCVII-tdTomato | addgene full sequence | sequence record 320952 | Addgene NGS Result
AATGAAAGACCCCACCTGTAGGTTTGGCAAGCTAGCTTAAGTAACGCCATTTTGCAAGGCATGGAAAATA
CATAACTGAGAATAGAGAAGTTCAGATCAAGGTTAGGAACAGAGAGACAGCAGAATATGGGCCAAACAGG
ATATCTGTGGTAAGCAGTTCCTGCCCCGGCTCAGGGCCAAGAACAGATGGTCCCCAGATGCGGTCCCGCC
CTCAGCAGTTTCTAGAGAACCATCAGATGTTTCCAGGGTGCCCCAAGGACCTGAAATGACCCTGTGCCTT
ATTTGAACTAACCAATCAGTTCGCTTCTCGCTTCTGTTCGCGCGCTTCTGCTCCCCGAGCTCAATAAAAG
AGCCCACAACCCCTCACTCGGCGCGCCAGTCCTCCGATAGACTGCGTCGCCCGGGTACCCGTATTCCCAA
TAAAGCCTCTTGCTGTTTGCATCCGAATCGTGGACTCGCTGATCCTTGGGAGGGTCTCCTCAGATTGATT
GACTGCCCACCTCGGGGGTCTTTCATTTGGAGGTTCCACCGAGATTTGGAGACCCCTGCCCAGGGACCAC
CGACCCCCCCGCCGGGAGGTAAGCTGGCCAGCGGTCGTTTCGTGTCTGTCTCTGTCTTTGTGCGTGTTTG
TGCCGGCATCTAATGTTTGCGCCTGCGTCTGTACTAGTTAGCTAACTAGCTCTGTATCTGGCGGACCCGT
GGTGGAACTGACGAGTTCTGAACACCCGGCCGCAACCCTGGGAGACGTCCCAGGGACTTTGGGGGCCGTT
TTTGTGGCCCGACCTGAGGAAGGGAGTCGATGTGGAATCCGACCCCGTCAGGATATGTGGTTCTGGTAGG
AGACGAGAACCTAAAACAGTTCCCGCCTCCGTCTGAATTTTTGCTTTCGGTTTGGAACCGAAGCCGCGCG
TCTTGTCTGCTGCAGCGCTGCAGCATCGTTCTGTGTTGTCTCTGTCTGACTGTGTTTCTGTATTTGTCTG
AAAATTAGGGCCAGACTGTTACCACTCCCTTAAGTTTGACCTTAGGTCACTGGAAAGATGTCGAGCGGAT
CGCTCACAACCAGTCGGTAGATGTCAAGAAGAGACGTTGGGTTACCTTCTGCTCTGCAGAATGGCCAACC
TTTAACGTCGGATGGCCGCGAGACGGCACCTTTAACCGAGACCTCATCACCCAGGTTAAGATCAAGGTCT
TTTCACCTGGCCCGCATGGACACCCAGACCAGGTCCCCTACATCGTGACCTGGGAAGCCTTGGCTTTTGA
CCCCCCTCCCTGGGTCAAGCCCTTTGTACACCCTAAGCCTCCGCCTCCTCTTCCTCCATCCGCCCCGTCT
CTCCCCCTTGAACCTCCTCGTTCGACCCCGCCTCGATCCTCCCTTTATCCAGCCCTCACTCCTTCTCTAG
GCGCCGGAATTCAGATCTAGCCACCATGGTGAGCAAGGGCGAGGAGGTCATCAAAGAGTTCATGCGCTTC
AAGGTGCGCATGGAGGGCTCCATGAACGGCCACGAGTTCGAGATCGAGGGCGAGGGCGAGGGCCGCCCCT
ACGAGGGCACCCAGACCGCCAAGCTGAAGGTGACCAAGGGCGGCCCCCTGCCCTTCGCCTGGGACATCCT
GTCCCCCCAGTTCATGTACGGCTCCAAGGCGTACGTGAAGCACCCCGCCGACATCCCCGATTACAAGAAG
CTGTCCTTCCCCGAGGGCTTCAAGTGGGAGCGCGTGATGAACTTCGAGGACGGCGGTCTGGTGACCGTGA
CCCAGGACTCCTCCCTGCAGGACGGCACGCTGATCTACAAGGTGAAGATGCGCGGCACCAACTTCCCCCC
CGACGGCCCCGTAATGCAGAAGAAGACCATGGGCTGGGAGGCCTCCACCGAGCGCCTGTACCCCCGCGAC
GGCGTGCTGAAGGGCGAGATCCACCAGGCCCTGAAGCTGAAGGACGGCGGCCACTACCTGGTGGAGTTCA
AGACCATCTACATGGCCAAGAAGCCCGTGCAACTGCCCGGCTACTACTACGTGGACACCAAGCTGGACAT
CACCTCCCACAACGAGGACTACACCATCGTGGAACAGTACGAGCGCTCCGAGGGCCGCCACCACCTGTTC
CTGGGGCATGGCACCGGCAGCACCGGCAGCGGCAGCTCCGGCACCGCCTCCTCCGAGGACAACAACATGG
CCGTCATCAAAGAGTTCATGCGCTTCAAGGTGCGCATGGAGGGCTCCATGAACGGCCACGAGTTCGAGAT
CGAGGGCGAGGGCGAGGGCCGCCCCTACGAGGGCACCCAGACCGCCAAGCTGAAGGTGACCAAGGGCGGC
CCCCTGCCCTTCGCCTGGGACATCCTGTCCCCCCAGTTCATGTACGGCTCCAAGGCGTACGTGAAGCACC
CCGCCGACATCCCCGATTACAAGAAGCTGTCCTTCCCCGAGGGCTTCAAGTGGGAGCGCGTGATGAACTT
CGAGGACGGCGGTCTGGTGACCGTGACCCAGGACTCCTCCCTGCAGGACGGCACGCTGATCTACAAGGTG
AAGATGCGCGGCACCAACTTCCCCCCCGACGGCCCCGTAATGCAGAAGAAGACCATGGGCTGGGAGGCCT
CCACCGAGCGCCTGTACCCCCGCGACGGCGTGCTGAAGGGCGAGATCCACCAGGCCCTGAAGCTGAAGGA
CGGCGGCCACTACCTGGTGGAGTTCAAGACCATCTACATGGCCAAGAAGCCCGTGCAACTGCCCGGCTAC
TACTACGTGGACACCAAGCTGGACATCACCTCCCACAACGAGGACTACACCATCGTGGAACAGTACGAGC
GCTCCGAGGGCCGCCACCACCTGTTCCTGTACGGCATGGACGAGCTGTACAAGTAGCTCGAGCCTGCAGG
CATGCAAGCTTCAGGTAGCCGGCTAACGTTAACAACCGGTACCTCTAGAACTATAGCTAGCATGCGCAAA
TTTAAAGCGCTGATATCGATAAAATAAAAGATTTTATTTAGTCTCCAGAAAAAGGGGGGAATGAAAGACC
CCACCTGTAGGTTTGGCAAGCTAGCTTAAGTAACGCCATTTTGCAAGGCATGGAAAATACATAACTGAGA
ATAGAGAAGTTCAGATCAAGGTTAGGAACAGAGAGACAGCAGAATATGGGCCAAACAGGATATCTGTGGT
AAGCAGTTCCTGCCCCGGCTCAGGGCCAAGAACAGATGGTCCCCAGATGCGGTCCCGCCCTCAGCAGTTT
CTAGAGAACCATCAGATGTTTCCAGGGTGCCCCAAGGACCTGAAATGACCCTGTGCCTTATTTGAACTAA
CCAATCAGTTCGCTTCTCGCTTCTGTTCGCGCGCTTCTGCTCCCCGAGCTCAATAAAAGAGCCCACAACC
CCTCACTCGGCGCGCCAGTCCTCCGATAGACTGCGTCGCCCGGGTACCCGTGTATCCAATAAACCCTCTT
GCAGTTGCATCCGACTTGTGGTCTCGCTGTTCCTTGGGAGGGTCTCCTCTGAGTGATTGACTACCCGTCA
GCGGGGGTCTTTCATGGGTAACAGTTTCTTGAAGTTGGAGAACAACATTCTGAGGGTAGGAGTCGAATAT
TAAGTAATCCTGACTCAATTAGCCACTGTTTTGAATCCACATACTCCAATACTCCTGAAATAGTTCATTA
TGGACAGCGCAGAAAGAGCTGGGGAGAATTGTGAAATTGTTATCCGCTCACAATTCCACACAACATACGA
GCCGGAAGCATAAAGTGTAAAGCCTGGGGTGCCTAATGAGTGAGCTAACTCACATTAATTGCGTTGCGCT
CACTGCCCGCTTTCCAGTCGGGAAACCTGTCGTGCCAGCTGCATTAATGAATCGGCCAACGCGCGGGGAG
AGGCGGTTTGCGTATTGGGCGCTCTTCCGCTTCCTCGCTCACTGACTCGCTGCGCTCGGTCGTTCGGCTG
CGGCGAGCGGTATCAGCTCACTCAAAGGCGGTAATACGGTTATCCACAGAATCAGGGGATAACGCAGGAA
AGAACATGTGAGCAAAAGGCCAGCAAAAGGCCAGGAACCGTAAAAAGGCCGCGTTGCTGGCGTTTTTCCA
TAGGCTCCGCCCCCCTGACGAGCATCACAAAAATCGACGCTCAAGTCAGAGGTGGCGAAACCCGACAGGA
CTATAAAGATACCAGGCGTTTCCCCCTGGAAGCTCCCTCGTGCGCTCTCCTGTTCCGACCCTGCCGCTTA
CCGGATACCTGTCCGCCTTTCTCCCTTCGGGAAGCGTGGCGCTTTCTCATAGCTCACGCTGTAGGTATCT
CAGTTCGGTGTAGGTCGTTCGCTCCAAGCTGGGCTGTGTGCACGAACCCCCCGTTCAGCCCGACCGCTGC
GCCTTATCCGGTAACTATCGTCTTGAGTCCAACCCGGTAAGACACGACTTATCGCCACTGGCAGCAGCCA
CTGGTAACAGGATTAGCAGAGCGAGGTATGTAGGCGGTGCTACAGAGTTCTTGAAGTGGTGGCCTAACTA
CGGCTACACTAGAAGAACAGTATTTGGTATCTGCGCTCTGCTGAAGCCAGTTACCTTCGGAAAAAGAGTT
GGTAGCTCTTGATCCGGCAAACAAACCACCGCTGGTAGCGGTGGTTTTTTTGTTTGCAAGCAGCAGATTA
CGCGCAGAAAAAAAGGATCTCAAGAAGATCCTTTGATCTTTTCTACGGGGTCTGACGCTCAGTGGAACGA
AAACTCACGTTAAGGGATTTTGGTCATGAGATTATCAAAAAGGATCTTCACCTAGATCCTTTTAAATTAA
AAATGAAGTTTTAAATCAATCTAAAGTATATATGAGTAAACTTGGTCTGACAGTTACCAATGCTTAATCA
GTGAGGCACCTATCTCAGCGATCTGTCTATTTCGTTCATCCATAGTTGCCTGACTCCCCGTCGTGTAGAT
AACTACGATACGGGAGGGCTTACCATCTGGCCCCAGTGCTGCAATGATACCGCGAGACCCACGCTCACCG
GCTCCAGATTTATCAGCAATAAACCAGCCAGCCGGAAGGGCCGAGCGCAGAAGTGGTCCTGCAACTTTAT
CCGCCTCCATCCAGTCTATTAATTGTTGCCGGGAAGCTAGAGTAAGTAGTTCGCCAGTTAATAGTTTGCG
CAACGTTGTTGCCATTGCTACAGGCATCGTGGTGTCACGCTCGTCGTTTGGTATGGCTTCATTCAGCTCC
GGTTCCCAACGATCAAGGCGAGTTACATGATCCCCCATGTTGTGCAAAAAAGCGGTTAGCTCCTTCGGTC
CTCCGATCGTTGTCAGAAGTAAGTTGGCCGCAGTGTTATCACTCATGGTTATGGCAGCACTGCATAATTC
TCTTACTGTCATGCCATCCGTAAGATGCTTTTCTGTGACTGGTGAGTACTCAACCAAGTCATTCTGAGAA
TAGTGTATGCGGCGACCGAGTTGCTCTTGCCCGGCGTCAATACGGGATAATACCGCGCCACATAGCAGAA
CTTTAAAAGTGCTCATCATTGGAAAACGTTCTTCGGGGCGAAAACTCTCAAGGATCTTACCGCTGTTGAG
ATCCAGTTCGATGTAACCCACTCGTGCACCCAACTGATCTTCAGCATCTTTTACTTTCACCAGCGTTTCT
GGGTGAGCAAAAACAGGAAGGCAAAATGCCGCAAAAAAGGGAATAAGGGCGACACGGAAATGTTGAATAC
TCATACTCTTCCTTTTTCAATATTATTGAAGCATTTATCAGGGTTATTGTCTCATGAGCGGATACATATT
TGAATGTATTTAGAAAAATAAACAAATAGGGGTTCCGCGCACATTTCCCCGAAAAGTGCCACCTGACGTC
TAAGAAACCATTATTATCATGACATTAACCTATAAAAATAGGCGTATCACGAGGCCCTTTCGTCTCGCGC
GTTTCGGTGATGACGGTGAAAACCTCTGACACATGCAGCTCCCGGAGACGGTCACAGCTTGTCTGTAAGC
GGATGCCGGGAGCAGACAAGCCCGTCAGGGCGCGTCAGCGGGTGTTGGCGGGTGTCGGGGCTGGCTTAAC
TATGCGGCATCAGAGCAGATTGTACTGAGAGTGCACCATATGCGGTGTGAAATACCGCACAGATGCGTAA
GGAGAAAATACCGCATCAGGCGCCATTCGCCATTCAGGCTGCGCAACTGTTGGGAAGGGCGATCGGTGCG
GGCCTCTTCGCTATTACGCCAGCTGGCGAAAGGGGGATGTGCTGCAAGGCGATTAAGTTGGGTAACGCCA
GGGTTTTCCCAGTCACGACGTTGTAAAACGACGGCGCAAGGAATGGTGCATGCAAGGAGATGGCGCCCAA
CAGTCCCCCGGCCACGGGGCCTGCCACCATACCCACGCCGAAACAAGCGCTCATGAGCCCGAAGTGGCGA
GCCCGATCTTCCCCATCGGTGATGTCGGCGATATAGGCGCCAGCAACCGCACCTGTGGCGCCGGTGATGC
CGGCCACGATGCGTCCGGCGTAGAGGCGATTAGTCCAATTTGTTAAAGACAGGATATCAGTGGTCCAGGC
TCTAGTTTTGACTCAACAATATCACCAGCTGAAGCCTATAGAGTACGAGCCATAGATAAAATAAAAGATT
TTATTTAGTCTCCAGAAAAAGGGGGG
Features (pLannotate 1.2.2; 18 found; start..end, strand, type, name):
      1..517     +  LTR            5' LTR: 5' long terminal repeat from murine embryonic stem cell virus
    581..922     +  misc_feature   MESV Ψ: packaging signal of murine embryonic stem cell virus
    989..1405    +  CDS            gag (truncated): truncated Moloney murine leukemia virus (MMLV) gag gene lacking the start codon
   1426..2856    +  CDS            tdTomato: tandem dimeric (pseudo-monomeric) derivative of DsRed (Shaner et al., 2004) mammalian codon-optimized
   2863..2881    +  misc_feature   MCS (fragment): pUC18/19 multiple cloning site
   3001..3515    +  LTR            3' LTR: 3' long terminal repeat from murine embryonic stem cell virus
   3677..3693    -  protein_bind   lac operator: The lac repressor binds to the lac operator to inhibit transcription in E. coli. This inhibition can be relieved by adding lactose or isopropyl-β-D-thiogalactopyranoside (IPTG). lac repressor encoded by lacI
   3701..3731    -  promoter       lac promoter: promoter for the E. coli lac operon
   3746..3767    -  protein_bind   CAP binding site: CAP binding activates transcription in the presence of cAMP. E. coli catabolite activator protein
   3780..3872    -  CDS            lacI (fragment): lac repressor; lacI; The lac repressor binds to the lac operator to inhibit transcription in E. coli. This inhibition can be relieved by adding lactose or isopropyl-β-D-thiogalactopyranoside (IPTG).
   4055..4643    -  rep_origin     ori: high-copy-number ColE1/pMB1/pBR322/pUC origin of replication
   4814..5674    -  CDS            AmpR: β-lactamase; bla; confers resistance to ampicillin, carbenicillin, and related antibiotics
   5675..5779    -  promoter       AmpR promoter: bla
   5874..5909    +  CDS            rop (fragment): Rop protein, which maintains plasmids at low copy number; rop
   6011..6110    +  misc_feature   bom (fragment): basis of mobility region from pBR322
   6116..6265    -  CDS            lacZα (fragment): LacZα fragment of β-galactosidase; lacZ fragment
   6265..6466    -  CDS            TcR (fragment): tetracycline efflux protein; tet; confers resistance to tetracycline
   6467..6565    +  CDS            env (fragment): murine leukemia virus gPr80 envelope polyprotein precursor; env; proteolytically cleaved into gp70SU and p15TM subunits
