[The description below was written by a language model from this plasmid's Addgene catalogue record and pLannotate feature annotations shown in this document.]
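Description:
pMSCVII-tdTomato is a 6.6 kb gammaretroviral expression vector built on the pMSCVII backbone, a derivative of the murine stem cell virus (MSCV) family. In bacteria it is maintained through a high-copy ColE1/pUC-type origin and selected with ampicillin via the β-lactamase gene and its native promoter. The rest of the bacterial backbone carries only vestigial pieces of earlier cloning vectors (lac promoter/operator, and fragments of lacI, lacZα, rop, bom and the tetracycline resistance gene), which have no evident role in the construct's function. A short env fragment upstream of the 5' LTR is likewise a remnant of the parental provirus.

The retroviral cassette is framed by 5' and 3' long terminal repeats from murine embryonic stem cell virus. Downstream of the 5' LTR lie the Ψ packaging signal and a truncated, start-codon-deficient gag segment, which together promote efficient encapsidation of the vector RNA without producing Gag protein. The mammalian codon-optimized tdTomato open reading frame, a tandem-dimer red fluorescent derivative of DsRed inserted by Gibson assembly, follows directly. It is trailed by a small remnant of a multiple cloning site before the 3' LTR. No internal promoter, IRES or mammalian selection marker is annotated, so tdTomato is presumably expressed from the LTR-driven transcript. Because gag, pol and env functions are absent, they must be supplied in trans by a packaging system to generate infectious, replication-incompetent particles.

The vector is intended for stable retroviral transduction of mammalian cells with a bright red fluorescent label. The associated publication describes a multiplexed T-cell stimulation assay using an activation reporter-based detection system, though the record does not specify this plasmid's role in it.
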