Addgene plasmid #162752: pMSCVII-tdTomato
Purpose: Retroviral (MSCV) expression of td Tomato fluorescent protein
Depositing lab: Maki Nakayama. Depositing organization: University of Colorado Denver and Anschutz Medical Campus. Publication: Multiplex T-cell Stimulation Assay Utilizing a T-cell Activation Reporter-based Detection System. Landry LG, Mann SE, Anderson AM, Nakayama M. Bio Protoc. 2021 Jan 20;11(2):e3883. doi: 10.21769/BioProtoc.3883. eCollection 2021 Jan 20. PubMed 33732772.
Backbone
  Vector backbone: pMSCVII
  Backbone manufacturer: Maki Nakayama
  Vector type: Mammalian Expression, Retroviral
Growth in bacteria
  Bacterial resistance: Ampicillin, 100 μg/mL
  Growth temperature: 37°C
  Growth strain: NEB Stable
  Copy number: High Copy
Gene/Insert
  Gene/Insert name: tdTomato
  Species: Other
  Cloning method: Gibson Cloning
  Sequencing primers: 5′ 5pMIG; 3′ 3LTR-2
Terms and licenses: Academic/Nonprofit Terms; Industry Terms: Not Available to Industry
How to cite: pMSCVII-tdTomato was a gift from Maki Nakayama (Addgene plasmid # 162752 ; http://n2t.net/addgene:162752 ; RRID:Addgene_162752)
